>Addgene plasmid #238670 | MPL-NanoLuc Fusion Vector | addgene full sequence | sequence record 482015 | Addgene NGS Result
CCCACTTGGCAGTACATCAAGTGTATCATATGCCAAGTCCGCCCCCTATTGACGTCAATGACGGTAAATG
GCCCGCCTGGCATTATGCCCAGTACATGACCTTACGGGACTTTCCTACTTGGCAGTACATCTACGTATTA
GTCATCGCTATTACCATGGTGATGCGGTTTTGGCAGTACACCAATGGGCGTGGATAGCGGTTTGACTCAC
GGGGATTTCCAAGTCTCCACCCCATTGACGTCAATGGGAGTTTGTTTTGGCACCAAAATCAACGGGACTT
TCCAAAATGTCGTAATAACCCCGCCCCGTTGACGCAAATGGGCGGTAGGCGTGTACGGTGGGAGGTCAAA
TCGAATTCTAATACTGTTGACAATTAATCATCGGCATAGTATATCGGCATAGTATAATACGACAAGGTGA
GGAACTAAACCCAGGAGGCAGATCATGGAGAAAAAAATCACTGGATATACCACCGTTGATATATCCCAAT
GGCATCGTAAAGAACATTTTGAGGCATTTCAGTCAGTTGCTCAATGTACCTATAACCAGACCGTTCAGCT
GGATATTACGGCCTTTTTAAAGACCGTAAAGAAAAATAAGCACAAGTTTTATCCGGCCTTTATTCACATT
CTTGCCCGCCTGATGAATGCTCATCCGGAATTCCGTATGGCAATGAAAGACGGTGAGCTGGTGATATGGG
ATAGTGTTCACCCTTGTTACACCGTTTTCCATGAGCAAACTGAAACGTTTTCATCGCTCTGGAGTGAATA
CCACGACGATTTCCGGCAGTTTCTACACATATATTCGCAAGATGTGGCGTGTTACGGTGAAAACCTGGCC
TATTTCCCTAAAGGGTTTATTGAGAATATGTTTTTCGTCTCAGCCAATCCCTGGGTGAGTTTCACCAGTT
TTGATTTAAACGTGGCCAATATGGACAACTTCTTCGCCCCCGTTTTCACTATGGGCAAATATTATACGCA
AGGCGACAAGGTGCTGATGCCGCTGGCGATTCAGGTTCATCATGCCGTCTGTGATGGCTTCCATGTCGGC
AGAATGCTTAATGAATTACAACAGTACTGCGATGAGTGGCAGGGCGGGGCGTAAGCGGGACTCTGGGGTT
CGAAATGACCGACCAAGCGACGCCCAACCGGTATCAGCTCACTCAAAGGCGGTAATACGGTTATCCACAG
AATCAGGGGATAACGCAGGAAAGAACATGTGAGCAAAAGGCCAGCAAAAGGCCAGGAACCGTAAAAAGGC
CGCGTTGCTGGCGTTTTTCCATAGGCTCCGCCCCCCTGACGAGCATCACAAAAATCGACGCTCAAGTCAG
AGGTGGCGAAACCCGACAGGACTATAAAGATACCAGGCGTTTCCCCCTGGAAGCTCCCTCGTGCGCTCTC
CTGTTCCGACCCTGCCGCTTACCGGATACCTGTCCGCCTTTCTCCCTTCGGGAAGCGTGGCGCTTTCTCA
TAGCTCACGCTGTAGGTATCTCAGTTCGGTGTAGGTCGTTCGCTCCAAGCTGGGCTGTGTGCACGAACCC
CCCGTTCAGCCCGACCGCTGCGCCTTATCCGGTAACTATCGTCTTGAGTCCAACCCGGTAAGACACGACT
TATCGCCACTGGCAGCAGCCACTGGTAACAGGATTAGCAGAGCGAGGTATGTAGGCGGTGCTACAGAGTT
CTTGAAGTGGTGGCCTAACTACGGCTACACTAGAAGGACAGTATTTGGTATCTGCGCTCTGCTGAAGCCA
GTTACCTTCGGAAAAAGAGTTGGTAGCTCTTGATCCGGCAAACAAACCACCGCTGGTAGCGGTGGTTTTT
TTGTTTGCAAGCAGCAGATTACGCGCAGAAAAAAAGGATTTCAAGAAGATCCTTTGATCTTTTCTACGGG
GTCTGACGCTCAGTGGAACGAAAACTCACGTTAAGGGATTTTGGTCATGAGATTATCAAAAAGGATCTTC
ACCTAGATCCTTTTATAGTCCGGAATCGTCACACAAAAAACCAACACACAGATGTAATGAAAATAAAGAT
ATTTTATTGCGGCCATCGTGATGGCTAGAGTTCAGAAGAACTCGTCAAGAAGGCGATAGAAGGCGATGCG
CTGCGAATCGGGAGCGGCGATACCGTAAAGCACGAGGAAGCGGTCAGCCCATTCGCCGCCAAGCTCTTCA
GCAATATCACGGGTAGCCAACGCTATGTCCTGATAGCGGTCCGCCACACCCAGCCGGCCACAGTCGATGA
ATCCAGAAAAGCGGCCATTTTCCACCATGATATTCGGCAAGCAGGCATCGCCGTGGGTCACGACGAGATC
CTCGCCGTCGGGCATGCGCGCCTTGAGCCTGGCGAACAGTTCGGCTGGCGCGAGCCCCTGATGCTCTTCG
TCCAGATCATCCTGATCGACAAGACCGGCTTCCATCCGAGTACGTGCTCGCTCGATGCGATGTTTCGCTT
GGTGGTCGAATGGGCAGGTAGCCGGATCAAGCGTATGCAGCCGCCGCATTGCATCAGCCATGATGGATAC
TTTCTCGGCAGGAGCAAGGTGAGATGACAGGAGATCCTGCCCCGGCACTTCGCCCAATAGCAGCCAGTCC
CTTCCCGCTTCAGTGACAACGTCGAGCACAGCTGCGCAAGGAACGCCCGTCGTGGCCAGCCACGATAGCC
GCGCTGCCTCGTCCTGCAGTTCATTCAGGGCACCGGACAGGTCGGTCTTGACAAAAAGAACCGGGCGCCC
CTGCGCTGACAGCCGGAACACGGCGGCATCAGAGCAGCCGATTGTCTGTTGTGCCCAGTCATAGCCGAAT
AGCCTCTCCACCCAAGCGGCCGGAGAACCTGCGTGCAATCCATCTTGTTCAATCATGGTGGCATCGATTC
CCGGTCAACATCCAGTACACCTCCGGCACACCGGCTTCCCCAAGGGCGCCACGCTCTCCCACCACAACAT
CCTCAACAACGGCTACTGGGTGGGCCGCACGGTCGGCTACACGGAGCAGGACCGGGTGTGTCTGCCGGTG
CCCTTCTACCACTGCTTCGGCATGGTCATGGGCAACTTGGGCGCCACCTCCCACGCCGCCTGCATCGTCA
TCCCGGCCCCGTCCTTCGAGCCGGCGGCGACGCTGGAGGCGGTGCAGCGGGAGAGGTGCACGTCCCTGTA
CGGCGTCCCCACGAAGCCGAATTCCACCACACTGGACTAGATGCATGCTCGACAGTGTGATGGATATCTG
CAGAATTCGGCTTTCACGACACCTGAAATGGAAGAAAAAAACTTTGAACCACTGTCTGAGGCTTGAGAAT
GAACCAAGATCCAAACTCAAAAAGGGCAAATTCCAAGGAGAATTACATCAAGTGCCAAGCTGGCCTAACT
TCAGTCTCCACCCACTCAGTGTGGGGAAACTCCATCGCATAAAACCCCTCCCCCCAACCTAAAGACGACG
TACTCCAAAAGCTCGAGAACTAATCGAGGTGCCTGGACGGCGCCCGGTACTCCGTGGAGTCACATGAAGC
GACGGCTGAGGACGGAAAGGCCCTTTTCCTTTGTGTGGGTGACTCACCCGCCCGCTCTCCCGAGCGCCGC
GTCCTCCATTTTGAGCTGCCTGCAGCAGGGCCGGGAAGCGGCCATCTTTCCGCTCACGCAACTGGTGCCG
ACCGGGCCAGCCTTGCCGCCCAGGGCGGGGCGATACACGGCGGCGCGAGGCCAGGCACCAGAGCAGGCCG
GCCAGCTTGAGACTACCCCCGTCCGATTCTCGGTGGCCGCGCTCGCAGGCCCCGCCTCGCCGAACATGTG
CGCTGGGACGCACGGGCCCCGTCGCCGCCCGCGGCCCCAAAAACCGAAATACCAGTGTGCAGATCTTGGC
CCGCATTTACAAGACTATCTTGCCAGAAAAAAAGCGTCGCAGCAGGTCATCAAAAATTTTAAATGGCTAG
AGACTTATCGAAAGCAGCGAGACAGGCGCGAAGGTGCCACCAGATTCGCACGCGGCGGCCCCAGCGCCCA
GGCCAGGCCTCAACTCAAGCACGAGGCGAAGGGGCTCCTTAAGCGCAAGGCCTCGAACTCTCCCACCCAC
TTCCAACCCGAAGCTCGGGATCAAGAATCACGTACTGCAGCCAGGTGGAAGTAATTCAAGGCACGCAAGG
GCCATAACCCGTAAAGAGGCCAGGCCCGCGGGAACCACACACGGCACTTACCTGTGTTCTGGCGGCAAAC
CCGTTGCGAAAAAGAACGTTCACGGCGACTACTGCACTTATATACGGTTCTCCCCCACCCTCGGGAAAAA
GGCGGAGCCAGTACACGACATCACTTTCCCAGTTTACCCCGCGCCACCTTCTCTAGGCACCGGTTCAATT
GCCGACCCCTCCCCCCAACTTCTCGGGGACTGTGGGCGATGTGCGCTCTGCCCACTGACGGGCACCGGAG
CCAAGACGCGTGACGTCGGCAGTGAAAAAAATGCTTTATTTGTGAAATTTGTGATGCTATTGCTTTATTT
GTAACCATTATAAGCTGCAATAAACAAGTTAACAACAACAATTGCATTCATTTTATGTTTCAGGTTCAGG
GGGAGGTGTGGGAGGTTTTTTAAAGCAAGTAAAACCTCTACAAATGTGGTATGGCTGATTATGATCCGCG
GCCGCAATACGTCGACGTTATCAGCTGACTTCGTACGAGAGCCTAGGTGTTTCTAGAGTCGCGGCCTTAC
GCCAGAATGCGTTCGCACAGCCGCCAGCCGGTCACTCCGTTGATGGTTACTCGGAACAGCAGGGAGCCGT
CGGGGTTGATCAGGCGCTCGTCGATAATTTTGTTGCCGTTCCACAGGGTCCCTGTTACAGTGATCTTTTT
GCCGTCGAACACGGCGATGCCTTCATACGGCCGTCCGAAATAGTCGATCATGTTCGGCGTAACCCCGTCG
ATTACCAGTGTGCCATAGTGCAGGATCACCTTAAAGTGATGATCATCCACAGGGTACACCACCTTAAAAA
TTTTTTCGATCTGGCCCATTTGGTCGCCGCTCAGACCTTCATACGGGATGATGACATGGATGTCGATCTT
CAGCCCATTTTCACCGCTCAGGACAATCCTTTGGATCGGAGTTACGGACACCCCGAGATTCTGAAACAAA
CTGGACACACCTCCCTGTTCAAGGACTTGGTCCAGGTTGTAGCCGGCTGTCTGTCGCCAGTCCCCAACGA
AATCTTCGAGTGTGAAGACGCCGCTCGAGCCGAGAGAAACAGGCTGCTGCCAATAGCTTAGTGGTAGGTA
GGAATGGTTGGCAATGTGGGTGGTACAGCAGGACCCTGACTCAGCCATGGGTGGGCACACAGACAGGGGC
ATGGTCCCCAGGCAAGAAGGCTGCAATCTTCGGTAGTCCATCTGGGCCTGGGAGGAACACAGGGGCAAAG
GAGTCCTCTCTGAGGACTTGGGGAGGATTTCAAGGAGGCTGGGTTCCACTTCTTCACAGGTATCTGAGAC
TGTGGCCTTGGGCGGGCTCAGGGCTGCAGTGTCCCTAAGGTACTGGCCTAGGACCCGGTGCAGGTCTGGA
AGTGAGGGCCACAGGGCATGCCTCAGTCTCCTGTAGTGTGCAGGAAACTGCCACCTCAGCAGCAGCAGGC
CCAGGACGGCGCTGAGGCCCAGCACTAGATGCAGAGCGGTCACCAAGGAGATCCAGGCGGTCTCGGTGGC
GGTCTCCACCCTAGTTGGGTCCGACCACGAGCTCCAGGGACCTTGGTAGGTGGGGCCGTTGAGCCTGGCG
CGCAGCTGTAAACGGTAGCGAGATCGCGGGCGCAGCTCCAGGGTCCCTCCTCGGGCCCCGAGAGGCGGCT
CCAGCACCTTCCAGTCCTGATGGCCTTCTCCTGTGTATCGGAGTTGATAACAGGTCTCTTGGGCTGCCCA
GGACGATGGGTGCTGCCACTCCAATTCCAGATGCCCACTGGAGATCTCCCTCCAGTGCAAGTTTGGGGTG
GGGAGGCGCACAGCCTGGTGGATCCAGAAAGGGGAGCCCAGGTAGCTGTGAACAGTACCCGGGGCTGTGG
TCACCTCCACAAGGATGTGAATAATGCTGTCATTTCGTGACTTGAAGTGGCAGCGAGAGAACTGTGGGGT
CTGTAGTCCTGGATTTGTTTTCTCTTCCTCTTCGCAGTTCTCCCAGATGGGGTACCTGTCTCTGGGGCAG
CACCGTGCCCTGCTGTGGTAGAAGAAGCCTTGGGAGCTAGCATGGTCCTGTTGCTGCCATTGACAGGTAA
CATTCTTCAGGTCCAAGGTAAAGCATTGCAGTCCAAGTGCCACTGCATCTCCAGGCAGGTCCACAGTCAC
AGGGAGGGACCAGGATCCCCAGGAGCCACCGAGGGAGATCCCATCAGGTTCGCTGCGCAGCTGCAGCCAG
TAGGAGTTGCCAGGCTGGAGTCCTGAGATGAGGCAGCTTCCACCCTCTGCTGTCAGAGCTGAAGCTTCTC
TACTTGGGGAGGTCTGCTTTGGTCCATCTTGCCAGGGCATTGTGGGCTGAGCACATGGAGACTGGTCCAG
AGCAGAGGCTGAGTGAGGCCTCTGCAGAGCAGGGCAGCAGGTTTCTGTGGCAATCAGCTGTATGACCGTG
GGACCAGTGGAGTTCTTGGGATCTCTGGGGCCATAGCGGAGTTCGTACCTCAGGAAATCACTGATTTCTG
GAGCTGGCTCCTCCCAGCTGATCTGAAGTTCCCCTGGCTGGCTCCCACCCATGGCCTTGATGATACTGGG
GGGAGCCGGCAGGCCTACACTGTCCACAAAGAGGACTCGCTGAGTCCGAGTCTGGTTTAGGAACACATTC
TTCACCCAGAGGTGCAGCGGAAAGAAGAGACGCACTTCCTCCTGGTCTGGAAACTGGCACACGTATCGGG
TTCCAAAGTGGGGCATGCTCTGGGAACTCAGGGGGCAAGCACGGGGCTTCTCCCGCGGGTAGGCATACAG
CAGCTGGTATGTCCCACTGGGCGCTGCCTCTTCCTCATCCCAGAAGCAAGTGAGGTCCTCAAATGTTCGG
GAGAAACACTTCAGGGGCTCTGAGTCTGATGCCAGCAAGGAGACATCTTGGCTGCTGACTTGGGCCAGGT
TTTGAGGGGCCAGGAGGAGGCAGGAGGTGACCATGAAGAGGGCCCAGGAGGGCATGGCGATCGCTAGCTG
CAAAAAGAACAAGTAGCTTGTATTCTATAGTGTCACCTAAATGGGCGATCTGACGGTTCACTAAACCAGC
TCTGCTTATATAGGCCTCCCTGGCGCGCCACTAGTTATTAATAGTAATCAATTACGGGGTCATTAGTTCA
TAGCCCATATATGGAGTTCCGCGTTACATAACTTACGGTAAATGGCCCGCCTGGCTGACCGCCCAACGAC
CCCCGCCCATTGACGTCAATAATGACGTATGTTCCCATAGTAACGCCAATAGGGACTTTCCATTGACGTC
AATGGGTGGAGTATTTACGGTAAACTG
Features (pLannotate 1.2.2; 16 found; start..end, strand, type, name):
    160..347     +  promoter       CMV promoter (fragment): human cytomegalovirus (CMV) immediate early promoter
    366..413     +  promoter       EM7 promoter: synthetic bacterial promoter&nbsp
    445..1101    +  CDS            cat: CAT_ECOLX - Experimental evidence at protein level: Swiss-Prot protein existence level 1. This enzyme is an effector of chloramphenicol resistance in bacteria. From Escherichia coli. This protein is used as a marker in many commonly used cloning vectors, such as pACYC184.
   1276..1864    -  rep_origin     ori: high-copy-number ColE1/pMB1/pBR322/pUC origin of replication
   1990..2038    -  polyA_signal   poly(A) signal: synthetic polyadenylation signal
   2065..2856    -  CDS            neo: KKA2_KLEPN - Also known as kan, nptII. Experimental evidence at protein level: Swiss-Prot protein existence level 1. Resistance to kanamycin, neomycin, paromomycin, ribostamycin, butirosin and gentamicin B. From Klebsiella pneumoniae.
   3243..3446    -  intron         EF-1α intron A: truncated intron upstream of the start codon of human EF-1α
   4072..4181    -  intron         EF-1α intron A (fragment): intron upstream of the start codon of human EF-1α
   4182..4393    -  promoter       EF-1α core promoter: core promoter for human elongation factor EF-1α
   4429..4510    -  polyA_signal   SV40 poly(A) signal: SV40 polyadenylation signal
   4533..4616    -  CDS            large T antigen (fragment): large T antigen from SV40 (simian virus 40)
   4687..5199    -  CDS            Nluc: NanoLuc® luciferase human codon-optimized
   5221..7125    -  CDS            MPL: TPOR_HUMAN - Also known as TPOR. Experimental evidence at protein level: Swiss-Prot protein existence level 1. Receptor for thrombopoietin that acts as a primary regulator of megakaryopoiesis and platelet production. May represent a regulatory molecule specific for TPO-R-dependent immune responses. From Homo sapiens (Human).
   7164..7182    -  promoter       SP6 promoter: promoter for bacteriophage SP6 RNA polymerase
   7208..7230    -  promoter       minimal CMV promoter (fragment): human cytomegalovirus (CMV) immediate early promoter
   7240..158     +  enhancer       CMV enhancer (across the origin): human cytomegalovirus immediate early enhancer
