[The description below was written by a language model from this plasmid's Addgene catalogue record and pLannotate feature annotations shown in this document.]
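Description:
MPL-NanoLuc Fusion Vector is a mammalian expression plasmid built on the pFC223C NanoLuc CMV-Neo BiBRET-Balanced backbone. It expresses the human thrombopoietin receptor MPL (also known as TPOR, c-MPL or CD110) fused at its C terminus to NanoLuc luciferase. In bacteria it is maintained as a high-copy plasmid from a ColE1/pUC-type origin and selected with chloramphenicol, with the cat gene driven by a synthetic EM7 bacterial promoter. For mammalian cells it carries a neomycin resistance gene (neo), which the annotation places downstream of an EF-1α core promoter with EF-1α intron A segments and upstream of a synthetic polyadenylation signal. This allows drug selection of stably transfected cells.

The wild-type MPL coding sequence, with no recorded mutation, lies directly upstream of a human codon-optimized NanoLuc open reading frame, and an SV40 polyadenylation signal terminates the unit. The catalogue lists the promoter as CMV. The feature table shows a short minimal CMV promoter fragment immediately upstream of the fusion gene, next to a CMV enhancer that spans the plasmid origin. A second CMV promoter fragment on the other side of the enhancer points the opposite way, toward the EM7-cat region. How this arrangement relates to the "balanced" expression design implied by the backbone name is not stated in the record. An SP6 promoter between the CMV fragment and MPL could support in vitro transcription.

The stated purpose is simply expression of the MPL-NanoLuc fusion in mammalian cells. NanoLuc is a small, bright luciferase often used as a bioluminescent energy donor, and the backbone name points to BRET-type assays, but the record does not specify an application.
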