Addgene plasmid #238670: MPL-NanoLuc Fusion Vector
Purpose: Express MPL-NanoLuc Fusion Protein in Mammalian Cells under a CMV promoter
Depositing lab: Promega Corporation.
Backbone
  Vector backbone: pFC223C NanoLuc(R) CMV-Neo BiBRET-Balanced Vector
  Vector type: Mammalian Expression
  Selectable markers: Neomycin
Growth in bacteria
  Bacterial resistance: Chloramphenicol, 25 μg/mL
  Growth temperature: 37°C
  Growth strain: DH5alpha
  Copy number: High Copy
Gene/Insert
  Gene/Insert name: MPL
  Species: H. sapiens (human)
  Mutation: None
  Entrez Gene: MPL (a.k.a. C-MPL, CD110, MPLV, THCYT2, THPOR, TPOR)
  Promoter: CMV
  Tag / fusion protein: NanoLuc (R) (C terminal on backbone)
  Cloning method: Other
Terms and licenses: Academic/Nonprofit Terms; Industry Terms
How to cite: MPL-NanoLuc Fusion Vector was a gift from Promega Corporation (Addgene plasmid # 238670 ; http://n2t.net/addgene:238670 ; RRID:Addgene_238670)
